Addgene plasmid #139159: pSBBi-RP PcCS
Purpose: SB-transposon with constitutive bi-directional promoter. One side contains Paullinia cupana caffeine synthase (PcCS); the other side contains RFP and puromycin resistance genes.
Depositing lab: Neal Devaraj. Depositing organization: University of California, San Diego (UCSD).
Backbone
  Vector backbone: pSBBI-RP
  Total vector size (bp): 7524
  Vector type: Mammalian Expression ; Transposon
  Selectable markers: Puromycin
Growth in bacteria
  Bacterial resistance: Ampicillin, 100 μg/mL
  Growth temperature: 37°C
  Growth strain: NEB Stable
  Copy number: High Copy
Gene/Insert
  Gene/Insert name: Caffeine Synthase [Paullinia cupana var. sorbilis] (alt names: PcCS; Paullinia cupana var. sorbilis Caffeine Synthase)
  Species: Paullinia cupana
  Insert size (bp): 1089
  GenBank ID: BK008796.1 DAA64605.1
  Promoter: EF1α
  Cloning method: Restriction Enzyme; 5′ cloning site SfiI (not destroyed); 3′ cloning site SfiI (not destroyed)
  Sequencing primers: 5′ TCAAGCCTCAGACAGTGGTTC; 3′ TAGAAGGCACAGTCGAGG
Terms and licenses: Academic/Nonprofit Terms; Industry Terms: Not Available to Industry
Depositor comments: SB-transposon with constitutive bi-directional promoter. One side contains predicted Paullinia cupana ancestral Caffeine Synthase 2; the other side contains RFP and puromycin resistance genes.
How to cite: pSBBi-RP PcCS was a gift from Neal Devaraj (Addgene plasmid # 139159 ; http://n2t.net/addgene:139159 ; RRID:Addgene_139159)
