[The description below was written by a language model from this plasmid's Addgene catalogue record and pLannotate feature annotations shown in this document.]
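Description:
pSBBi-RP PcCS is a 7,524 bp mammalian expression plasmid carrying a Sleeping Beauty (SB) transposon, built on the pSBBI-RP backbone. It is propagated in bacteria as a high-copy plasmid through a ColE1/pUC-type origin and selected with ampicillin via the β-lactamase gene and its native promoter. Short fragments annotated as an M13 origin and a pBR322 bom region are also present in the backbone. The transposon inverted repeats that would define the mobilised segment are not called in the automated feature table, so their positions cannot be given from this record.

The payload is organised around a constitutive bidirectional promoter region. In one direction the human EF-1α promoter drives the 1,089 bp insert encoding caffeine synthase from Paullinia cupana var. sorbilis (guaraná), cloned between two retained SfiI sites and terminated by the bovine growth hormone poly(A) signal. The annotation tool labels this open reading frame by similarity to a related Theobroma cacao protein (BTS1/BCS1), not as the guaraná enzyme itself. The depositor's comment calls the insert a predicted ancestral caffeine synthase 2, which differs slightly from the stated purpose. On the opposite strand lie dTomato (the "RFP") followed by the puromycin N-acetyltransferase gene, ending in a rabbit β-globin poly(A) signal. The promoter driving this arm and the element linking the two coding sequences are not annotated.

Supplying SB transposase would allow the cassette to integrate into the genome. Puromycin selection and red fluorescence then identify stable mammalian cells that constitutively express the caffeine synthase. The record does not state the downstream application.
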