Features (pLannotate 1.2.2; 13 found; start..end, strand, type, name):
      1..31      +  rep_origin     M13 ori (fragment): M13 bacteriophage origin of replication; arrow indicates direction of (+) strand synthesis
     32..82      -  misc_feature   bom (fragment): basis of mobility region from pBR322
    109..213     +  promoter       AmpR promoter: bla
    214..1074    +  CDS            AmpR: β-lactamase; bla; confers resistance to ampicillin, carbenicillin, and related antibiotics
   1245..1833    +  rep_origin     ori: high-copy-number ColE1/pMB1/pBR322/pUC origin of replication
   2396..2451    -  polyA_signal   β-globin poly(A) signal: rabbit β-globin polyadenylation signal (Gil and Proudfoot, 1987)
   2522..2602    -  CDS            HBB (fragment): HBB_PONPY - Experimental evidence at transcript level: Swiss-Prot protein existence level 2. Involved in oxygen transport from the lung to the various peripheral tissues. From Pongo pygmaeus (Bornean orangutan).
   2616..3215    -  CDS            PuroR: puromycin N-acetyltransferase; pac from Streptomyces alboniger; confers resistance to puromycin
   3282..3983    -  CDS            dTomato: dTomato is a basic (constitutively fluorescent) orange fluorescent protein published in 2004, derived from Discosoma sp.. It is reported to be a somewhat slowly-maturing dimer with low acid sensitivity.
   4616..5797    +  promoter       EF-1α promoter: strong constitutive promoter for human elongation factor EF-1α
   5829..6866    +  CDS            BTS1: BTS1_THECC - Also known as BCS1 From Theobroma cacao (Cacao) (Cocoa).
   6977..7201    +  polyA_signal   bGH poly(A) signal: bovine growth hormone polyadenylation signal
   7205..7226    +  promoter       SV40 promoter (fragment): SV40 enhancer and early promoter
>Addgene plasmid #139159 | pSBBi-RP PcCS | depositor full sequence | sequence record 304371 | pSBBi-RP PcCS sequence 7524 bps
AATTTTAACAAAATATTAACGCTTACAATTTCCTGATGCGGTATTTTCTCCTTACGCATCTGTGCGGTAT
TTCACACCGCATCAGGTGGCACTTTTCGGGGAAATGTGCGCGGAACCCCTATTTGTTTATTTTTCTAAAT
ACATTCAAATATGTATCCGCTCATGAGACAATAACCCTGATAAATGCTTCAATAATATTGAAAAAGGAAG
AGTATGAGTATTCAACATTTCCGTGTCGCCCTTATTCCCTTTTTTGCGGCATTTTGCCTTCCTGTTTTTG
CTCACCCAGAAACGCTGGTGAAAGTAAAAGATGCTGAAGATCAGTTGGGTGCACGAGTGGGTTACATCGA
ACTGGATCTCAACAGCGGTAAGATCCTTGAGAGTTTTCGCCCCGAAGAACGTTTTCCAATGATGAGCACT
TTTAAAGTTCTGCTATGTGGCGCGGTATTATCCCGTATTGACGCCGGGCAAGAGCAACTCGGTCGCCGCA
TACACTATTCTCAGAATGACTTGGTTGAGTACTCACCAGTCACAGAAAAGCATCTTACGGATGGCATGAC
AGTAAGAGAATTATGCAGTGCTGCCATAACCATGAGTGATAACACTGCGGCCAACTTACTTCTGACAACG
ATCGGAGGACCGAAGGAGCTAACCGCTTTTTTGCACAACATGGGGGATCATGTAACTCGCCTTGATCGTT
GGGAACCGGAGCTGAATGAAGCCATACCAAACGACGAGCGTGACACCACGATGCCTGTAGCAATGGCAAC
AACGTTGCGCAAACTATTAACTGGCGAACTACTTACTCTAGCTTCCCGGCAACAATTAATAGACTGGATG
GAGGCGGATAAAGTTGCAGGACCACTTCTGCGCTCGGCCCTTCCGGCTGGCTGGTTTATTGCTGATAAAT
CTGGAGCCGGTGAGCGTGGGTCTCGCGGTATCATTGCAGCACTGGGGCCAGATGGTAAGCCCTCCCGTAT
CGTAGTTATCTACACGACGGGGAGTCAGGCAACTATGGATGAACGAAATAGACAGATCGCTGAGATAGGT
GCCTCACTGATTAAGCATTGGTAACTGTCAGACCAAGTTTACTCATATATACTTTAGATTGATTTAAAAC
TTCATTTTTAATTTAAAAGGATCTAGGTGAAGATCCTTTTTGATAATCTCATGACCAAAATCCCTTAACG
TGAGTTTTCGTTCCACTGAGCGTCAGACCCCGTAGAAAAGATCAAAGGATCTTCTTGAGATCCTTTTTTT
CTGCGCGTAATCTGCTGCTTGCAAACAAAAAAACCACCGCTACCAGCGGTGGTTTGTTTGCCGGATCAAG
AGCTACCAACTCTTTTTCCGAAGGTAACTGGCTTCAGCAGAGCGCAGATACCAAATACTGTTCTTCTAGT
GTAGCCGTAGTTAGGCCACCACTTCAAGAACTCTGTAGCACCGCCTACATACCTCGCTCTGCTAATCCTG
TTACCAGTGGCTGCTGCCAGTGGCGATAAGTCGTGTCTTACCGGGTTGGACTCAAGACGATAGTTACCGG
ATAAGGCGCAGCGGTCGGGCTGAACGGGGGGTTCGTGCACACAGCCCAGCTTGGAGCGAACGACCTACAC
CGAACTGAGATACCTACAGCGTGAGCTATGAGAAAGCGCCACGCTTCCCGAAGGGAGAAAGGCGGACAGG
TATCCGGTAAGCGGCAGGGTCGGAACAGGAGAGCGCACGAGGGAGCTTCCAGGGGGAAACGCCTGGTATC
TTTATAGTCCTGTCGGGTTTCGCCACCTCTGACTTGAGCGTCGATTTTTGTGATGCTCGTCAGGGGGGCG
GAGCCTATGGAAAAACGCCAGCAACGCGGCCTTTTTACGGTTCCTGGCCTTTTGCTGGCCTTTTGCTCAC
ATGTTCTTTCCTGCGTTATCCCCTGATTCTGTGGATAACCGTATTACCGCCTTTGAGTGAGCTGATACCG
CTCGCCGCAGCCGAACGACCGAGCGCAGCGAGTCAGTGAGCGAGGAAGCGGATCCCTATACAGTTGAAGT
CGGAAGTTTACATACACCTTAGCCAAATACATTTAAACTCACTTTTTCACAATTCCTGACATTTAATCCT
AGTAAAAATTCCCTGTCTTAGGTCAGTTAGGATCACCACTTTATTTTAAGAATGTGAAATATCAGAATAA
TAGTAGAGAGAATGATTCATTTCAGCTTTTATTTCTTTCATCACATTCCCAGTGGGTCAGAAGTTTACAT
ACACTCGACTCCTCTGCAGAATGCGGCGATGTTTCGGTAAGGGGTCCCGAGTAGCTAGTTCATGGCAGCC
AGCATATGGCATATGTTGCCAAACTCTAAACCAAATACTCATTCTGATGTTTTAAATGATTTGCCCTCCC
ATATGTCCTTCCGAGTGAGAGACACAAAAAATTCCAACACACTATTGCAATGAAAATAAATTTCCTTTAT
TAGCCAGAAGTCAGATGCTCAAGGGGCTTCATGATGTCCCCATAATTTTTGGCAGAGGGAAAAAGATCTC
AGTGGTATTTGTGAGCCAGGGCATTGGCCACACCAGCCACCACCTTCTGATAGGCAGCCTGCACCTGAGG
AGTGAATTCACGACAGGCCTTCGAATCAGGCACCGGGCTTGCGGGTCATGCACCAGGTGCGCGGTCCTTC
GGGCACCTCGACGTCGGCGGTGACGGTGAAGCCGAGCCGCTCGTAGAAGGGGAGGTTGCGGGGCGCGGAG
GTCTCCAGGAAGGCGGGCACCCCGGCGCGCTCGGCCGCCTCCACTCCGGGGAGCACGACGGCGCTGCCCA
GACCCTTGCCCTGGTGGTCGGGCGAGACGCCGACGGTGGCCAGGAACCACGCGGGCTCCTTGGGCCGGTG
CGGCGCCAGGAGGCCTTCCATCTGTTGCTGCGCGGCCAGCCGGGAACCGCTCAACTCGGCCATGCGCGGG
CCGATCTCGGCGAACACCGCCCCCGCTTCGACGCTCTCCGGCGTGGTCCAGACCGCCACCGCGGCGCCGT
CGTCCGCGACCCACACCTTGCCGATGTCGAGCCCGACGCGCGTGAGGAAGAGTTCTTGCAGCTCGGTGAC
CCGCTCGATGTGGCGGTCCGGATCGACGGTGTGGCGCGTGGCGGGGTAGTCGGCGAACGCGGCGGCGAGG
GTGCGTACGGCCCTGGGGACGTCGTCGCGGGTGGCGAGGCGCACCGTGGGCTTGTACTCGGTCATGGGGC
CAGGATTCTCCTCGACGTCACCAGCCTGCTTCAGCAGGCTGAAGTTAGTAGCTCCACTGCCCTTGTACAG
CTCGTCCATGCCGTACAGGAACAGGTGGTGGCGGCCCTCGGAGCGCTCGTACTGTTCCACGATGGTGTAG
TCCTCGTTGTGGGAGGTGATGTCCAGCTTGGTGTCCACGTAGTAGTAGCCGGGCAGTTGCACGGGCTTCT
TGGCCATGTAGATGGTCTTGAACTCCACCAGGTAGTGGCCGCCGTCCTTCAGCTTCAGGGCCTGGTGGAT
CTCGCCCTTCAGCACGCCGTCGCGGGGGTACAGGCGCTCGGTGGAGGCCTCCCAGCCCATTGTCTTCTTC
TGCATTACGGGGCCGTCGGGGGGGAAGTTGGTGCCGCGCATCTTCACCTTGTAGATCAGCGTGCCGTCCT
GCAGGGAGGAGTCCTGGGTCACGGTCACCAGACCGCCGTCCTCGAAGTTCATCACGCGCTCCCACTTGAA
GCCCTCGGGGAAGGACAGCTTCTTGTAATCGGGGATGTCGGCGGGGTGCTTCACGTACGCCTTGGAGCCG
TACATGAACTGGGGGGACAGGATGTCCCAGGCGAAGGGCAGGGGGCCGCCCTTGGTCACCTTCAGCTTGG
CGGTCTGGGTGCCCTCGTAGGGGCGGCCCTCGCCCTCGCCCTCGATCTCGAACTCATGGCCGTTCATGGA
GCCCTCCATGCGCACCTTGAAGCGCATGAACTCTTTGATGACCTCCTCGCCCTTGCTCAACATGGTGGCC
TCAGGTGCAGAGGTTTCTACAGGGAAAGAGAGAAAGGCTACAGTTAGTTTGCTGTGATGATGCTAAGTGC
CGAGGTCAGATGTCTATGGATTGTACACGGAATCCCAACGCAGGAACCAAAAAACACTCACCCAAAAAAA
TGGCGCTAAGGCCGAGAGAAAGGCGAAGTTCCGTCTACGGCTATATACCTTGAAACAGGGGCGGCAGAAG
TGACGCAACGCGGTTGCGCGGACGGCTTCCTGTGTTTTCATTGGTCGAAGCGTTCTGCGCGTGCGCAGAG
ATTCCCCAGGGAAGGCGGGCCCTCTTCCGAATGTCCAATCCGGACATTCTTCCGGTTGGACCTCCGCGGT
CAGCGCTGTGCCCGGCGAGAGATCACGTGGGGCGCGGAGGCGGTGCTGCTGGGGCACGGCCGTCCAGCCT
CGGCGGCCATATTTTTGAGGGGCTGTTCATCTCGTTCACACGCTCTGTCCGCCATGTTTGTGAGTGGAAG
CGCCATTACCCCTTCAAGCGACTGAAGGCTGCAGGGCCTCTGGTGGCCCGCATGGGGAGACCAGACCCGC
CAGGCCCGCCTTTCCGCACTCAGTCCGGGCTTACTTTATTTTGTGAGACAGGGTCTCGCCTAGAGGCTCC
GGTGCCCGTCAGTGGGCAGAGCGCACATCGCCCACAGTCCCCGAGAAGTTGGGGGGAGGGGTCGGCAATT
GAACCGGTGCCTAGAGAAGGTGGCGCGGGGTAAACTGGGAAAGTGATGTCGTGTACTGGCTCCGCCTTTT
TCCCGAGGGTGGGGGAGAACCGTATATAAGTGCAGTAGTCGCCGTGAACGTTCTTTTTCGCAACGGGTTT
GCCGCCAGAACACAGGTAAGTGCCGTGTGTGGTTCCCGCGGGCCTGGCCTCTTTACGGGTTATGGCCCTT
GCGTGCCTTGAATTACTTCCACGCCCCTGGCTGCAGTACGTGATTCTTGATCCCGAGCTTCGGGTTGGAA
GTGGGTGGGAGAGTTCGAGGCCTTGCGCTTAAGGAGCCCCTTCGCCTCGTGCTTGAGTTGAGGCTTGGCC
TGGGCGCTGGGGCCGCCGCGTGCGAATCTGGTGGCACCTTCGCGCCTGTCTCGCTGCTTTCGATAAGTCT
CTAGCCATTTAAAATTTTTGATGACCTGCTGCGACGCTTTTTTTCTGGCAAGATAGTCTTGTAAATGCGG
GCCAAGATCTGCACACTGGTATTTCGGTTTTTGGGGCCGCGGGCGGCGACGGGGCCCGTGCGTCCCAGCG
CACATGTTCGGCGAGGCGGGGCCTGCGAGCGCGGCCACCGAGAATCGGACGGGGGTAGTCTCAAGCTGGC
CGGCCTGCTCTGGTGCCTGGCCTCGCGCCGCCGTGTATCGCCCCGCCCTGGGCGGCAAGGCTGGCCCGGT
CGGCACCAGTTGCGTGAGCGGAAAGATGGCCGCTTCCCGGCCCTGCTGCAGGGAGCTCAAAATGGAGGAC
GCGGCGCTCGGGAGAGCGGGCGGGTGAGTCACCCACACAAAGGAAAAGGGCCTTTCCGTCCTCAGCCGTC
GCTTCATGTGACTCCACGGAGTACCGGGCGCCGTCCAGGCACCTCGATTAGTTCTCGAGCTTTTGGAGTA
CGTCGTCTTTAGGTTGGGGGGAGGGGTTTTATGCGATGGAGTTTCCCCATACTGAGTGGGTGGAGACTGA
AGTTAGGCCAGCTTGGCACTTGATGTAATTCTCCTTGGAATTTGCCCTTTTTGAGTTTGGATCTTGGTTC
ATTCTCAAGCCTCAGACAGTGGTTCAAAGTTTTTTTCTTCCATTTAAGGTGTCGTGAAAACTACCCCAAG
CTGGCCTCTGAGGCCACCATGGATATGAAAGATGTGCTTTGTATGAACACAGGAGAAGGAGAAAGCAGCT
ACTTGCTCAATTCTAAATTCACGAACGTAACAGCAATCAAATCAATCCCAACCCTAAAGAGGGCAATTGA
ATCACTCTTCAAGGAAGAATCACCACCATTTGAACACCTCCTAAATGTGGCAGATTTGGGGTGTGCTTCA
GGCTCAACTTCAAATACCATAATGCCAACCGTAGTCCAAACAGTGGTCAACAAATGCAGAGAATTGAATC
ACAAAATCCCAGAGTTTCAATTCTACTTGAATGATCTACCATCTAATGACTTCAACACACTCTTCAAGGG
ATTGAATGGTTTTGTGGGTAGTGGTGGTGAAGAATTTGAAAATACTTCATGTCTTGTGATGGGTGCTCCT
GGTTCTTTTCATGGGAGGCTCTTTCCTTTGAATACAATTCATCTTGTTTACTCTAATTATTCTGTTCATT
GGCTCTCCAAGGTACCGGATCTTAGAGATGAAAAAGGTAATCCAATAAACAAAGGAACATTTTACATATC
GAAAACAAGTCCTAGTGGTGTAAGAGAAGCGTACCTTGCTCAATTTCAAAAAGACTTCACATTGTTTCTA
AAGTCACGTGCTGAGGAGATGGTGTCCAATGGTCGAGTTGTGTTGGTTCTCCATGGAAGACTCTCTCAAG
ATTTCTCCTGCGAAAAAGAACTTCAATTACCTTGGTTAATTCTCTCCCAAGCCATATCTCGCTTGGTTTC
CAAGGGATTGATAGATGAAGAGAAATTGGATTCATTTGAGGTACCATACTACACACCATCAGTGCAAGAA
GTGAAAGAATTAGTAGAGGGAGAGGGATCGTATGCGGTGGAGCTCATGGAAACATTTACAATCAGGATCG
GAGCCCGAAATGAGGGCATCTGGAGTGATGCCCGAGGGTTTGGGAACAATCTCAGATCAATCACAGAGAC
AATGATTTCACACCACTTTGGACCTCAAATTCTTGATGAATTGTATGATGAGATTCAAGATCTGCCTCTA
CAAGATTTTGCTACTCAATGTAGCTTTGTTGTTGGTTTGAAGAGAAATGGAAGTAGCTAAGGCCTGTCAG
GCCAAGCTTGGGGATCAATTCTCTAGAGCTCGCTGATCAGCCTCGACTGTGCCTTCTAGTTGCCAGCCAT
CTGTTGTTTGCCCCTCCCCCGTGCCTTCCTTGACCCTGGAAGGTGCCACTCCCACTGTCCTTTCCTAATA
AAATGAGGAAATTGCATCGCATTGTCTGAGTAGGTGTCATTCTATTCTGGGGGGTGGGGTGGGGCAGGAC
AGCAAGGGGGAGGATTGGGAAGACAATAGCAGGCATGCTGGGGATGCGGTGGGCTCTATGGCTTCTGAGG
CGGAAAGAACCAGCTGGGCCTACTAGATAGCGGACCCCTTACCGAAACATCGCCGCATTCTGCAGAGGAG
TCGAACTTAGTGTATGTAAACTTCTGACCCACTGGAATTGTGATACAGTGAATTATAAGTGAAATAATCT
GTCTGTAAACAATTGTTGGAAAAATGACTTGTGTCATGCACAAAGTAGATGTCCTAACTGACTTGCCAAA
ACTATTGTTTGTTAACAAGAAATTTGTGGAGTAGTTGAAAAACGAGTTTTAATGACTCCAACTTAAGTGT
ATGTAAACTTCCGACTTCAACTGTATAGGGATCC
