Features (pLannotate 1.2.2; 13 found; start..end, strand, type, name):
      1..31      +  rep_origin     M13 ori (fragment): M13 bacteriophage origin of replication; arrow indicates direction of (+) strand synthesis
     32..82      -  misc_feature   bom (fragment): basis of mobility region from pBR322
    109..213     +  promoter       AmpR promoter: bla
    214..1074    +  CDS            AmpR: β-lactamase; bla; confers resistance to ampicillin, carbenicillin, and related antibiotics
   1245..1833    +  rep_origin     ori: high-copy-number ColE1/pMB1/pBR322/pUC origin of replication
   2396..2451    -  polyA_signal   β-globin poly(A) signal: rabbit β-globin polyadenylation signal (Gil and Proudfoot, 1987)
   2522..2602    -  CDS            HBB (fragment): HBB_PONPY - Experimental evidence at transcript level: Swiss-Prot protein existence level 2. Involved in oxygen transport from the lung to the various peripheral tissues. From Pongo pygmaeus (Bornean orangutan).
   2616..3215    -  CDS            PuroR: puromycin N-acetyltransferase; pac from Streptomyces alboniger; confers resistance to puromycin
   3282..3983    -  CDS            dTomato: dTomato is a basic (constitutively fluorescent) orange fluorescent protein published in 2004, derived from Discosoma sp.. It is reported to be a somewhat slowly-maturing dimer with low acid sensitivity.
   4616..5797    +  promoter       EF-1α promoter: strong constitutive promoter for human elongation factor EF-1α
   5829..6866    +  CDS            BTS1: BTS1_THECC - Also known as BCS1 From Theobroma cacao (Cacao) (Cocoa).
   6977..7201    +  polyA_signal   bGH poly(A) signal: bovine growth hormone polyadenylation signal
   7205..7226    +  promoter       SV40 promoter (fragment): SV40 enhancer and early promoter
>Addgene plasmid #139159 | pSBBi-RP PcCS | addgene full sequence | sequence record 309125 | Addgene NGS Result
AATTTTAACAAAATATTAACGCTTACAATTTCCTGATGCGGTATTTTCTCCTTACGCATCTGTGCGGTAT
TTCACACCGCATCAGGTGGCACTTTTCGGGGAAATGTGCGCGGAACCCCTATTTGTTTATTTTTCTAAAT
ACATTCAAATATGTATCCGCTCATGAGACAATAACCCTGATAAATGCTTCAATAATATTGAAAAAGGAAG
AGTATGAGTATTCAACATTTCCGTGTCGCCCTTATTCCCTTTTTTGCGGCATTTTGCCTTCCTGTTTTTG
CTCACCCAGAAACGCTGGTGAAAGTAAAAGATGCTGAAGATCAGTTGGGTGCACGAGTGGGTTACATCGA
ACTGGATCTCAACAGCGGTAAGATCCTTGAGAGTTTTCGCCCCGAAGAACGTTTTCCAATGATGAGCACT
TTTAAAGTTCTGCTATGTGGCGCGGTATTATCCCGTATTGACGCCGGGCAAGAGCAACTCGGTCGCCGCA
TACACTATTCTCAGAATGACTTGGTTGAGTACTCACCAGTCACAGAAAAGCATCTTACGGATGGCATGAC
AGTAAGAGAATTATGCAGTGCTGCCATAACCATGAGTGATAACACTGCGGCCAACTTACTTCTGACAACG
ATCGGAGGACCGAAGGAGCTAACCGCTTTTTTGCACAACATGGGGGATCATGTAACTCGCCTTGATCGTT
GGGAACCGGAGCTGAATGAAGCCATACCAAACGACGAGCGTGACACCACGATGCCTGTAGCAATGGCAAC
AACGTTGCGCAAACTATTAACTGGCGAACTACTTACTCTAGCTTCCCGGCAACAATTAATAGACTGGATG
GAGGCGGATAAAGTTGCAGGACCACTTCTGCGCTCGGCCCTTCCGGCTGGCTGGTTTATTGCTGATAAAT
CTGGAGCCGGTGAGCGTGGGTCTCGCGGTATCATTGCAGCACTGGGGCCAGATGGTAAGCCCTCCCGTAT
CGTAGTTATCTACACGACGGGGAGTCAGGCAACTATGGATGAACGAAATAGACAGATCGCTGAGATAGGT
GCCTCACTGATTAAGCATTGGTAACTGTCAGACCAAGTTTACTCATATATACTTTAGATTGATTTAAAAC
TTCATTTTTAATTTAAAAGGATCTAGGTGAAGATCCTTTTTGATAATCTCATGACCAAAATCCCTTAACG
TGAGTTTTCGTTCCACTGAGCGTCAGACCCCGTAGAAAAGATCAAAGGATCTTCTTGAGATCCTTTTTTT
CTGCGCGTAATCTGCTGCTTGCAAACAAAAAAACCACCGCTACCAGCGGTGGTTTGTTTGCCGGATCAAG
AGCTACCAACTCTTTTTCCGAAGGTAACTGGCTTCAGCAGAGCGCAGATACCAAATACTGTTCTTCTAGT
GTAGCCGTAGTTAGGCCACCACTTCAAGAACTCTGTAGCACCGCCTACATACCTCGCTCTGCTAATCCTG
TTACCAGTGGCTGCTGCCAGTGGCGATAAGTCGTGTCTTACCGGGTTGGACTCAAGACGATAGTTACCGG
ATAAGGCGCAGCGGTCGGGCTGAACGGGGGGTTCGTGCACACAGCCCAGCTTGGAGCGAACGACCTACAC
CGAACTGAGATACCTACAGCGTGAGCTATGAGAAAGCGCCACGCTTCCCGAAGGGAGAAAGGCGGACAGG
TATCCGGTAAGCGGCAGGGTCGGAACAGGAGAGCGCACGAGGGAGCTTCCAGGGGGAAACGCCTGGTATC
TTTATAGTCCTGTCGGGTTTCGCCACCTCTGACTTGAGCGTCGATTTTTGTGATGCTCGTCAGGGGGGCG
GAGCCTATGGAAAAACGCCAGCAACGCGGCCTTTTTACGGTTCCTGGCCTTTTGCTGGCCTTTTGCTCAC
ATGTTCTTTCCTGCGTTATCCCCTGATTCTGTGGATAACCGTATTACCGCCTTTGAGTGAGCTGATACCG
CTCGCCGCAGCCGAACGACCGAGCGCAGCGAGTCAGTGAGCGAGGAAGCGGATCCCTATACAGTTGAAGT
CGGAAGTTTACATACACCTTAGCCAAATACATTTAAACTCACTTTTTCACAATTCCTGACATTTAATCCT
AGTAAAAATTCCCTGTCTTAGGTCAGTTAGGATCACCACTTTATTTTAAGAATGTGAAATATCAGAATAA
TAGTAGAGAGAATGATTCATTTCAGCTTTTATTTCTTTCATCACATTCCCAGTGGGTCAGAAGTTTACAT
ACACTCGACTCCTCTGCAGAATGCGGCGATGTTTCGGTAAGGGGTCCCGAGTAGCTAGTTCATGGCAGCC
AGCATATGGCATATGTTGCCAAACTCTAAACCAAATACTCATTCTGATGTTTTAAATGATTTGCCCTCCC
ATATGTCCTTCCGAGTGAGAGACACAAAAAATTCCAACACACTATTGCAATGAAAATAAATTTCCTTTAT
TAGCCAGAAGTCAGATGCTCAAGGGGCTTCATGATGTCCCCATAATTTTTGGCAGAGGGAAAAAGATCTC
AGTGGTATTTGTGAGCCAGGGCATTGGCCACACCAGCCACCACCTTCTGATAGGCAGCCTGCACCTGAGG
AGTGAATTCACGACAGGCCTTCGAATCAGGCACCGGGCTTGCGGGTCATGCACCAGGTGCGCGGTCCTTC
GGGCACCTCGACGTCGGCGGTGACGGTGAAGCCGAGCCGCTCGTAGAAGGGGAGGTTGCGGGGCGCGGAG
GTCTCCAGGAAGGCGGGCACCCCGGCGCGCTCGGCCGCCTCCACTCCGGGGAGCACGACGGCGCTGCCCA
GACCCTTGCCCTGGTGGTCGGGCGAGACGCCGACGGTGGCCAGGAACCACGCGGGCTCCTTGGGCCGGTG
CGGCGCCAGGAGGCCTTCCATCTGTTGCTGCGCGGCCAGCCGGGAACCGCTCAACTCGGCCATGCGCGGG
CCGATCTCGGCGAACACCGCCCCCGCTTCGACGCTCTCCGGCGTGGTCCAGACCGCCACCGCGGCGCCGT
CGTCCGCGACCCACACCTTGCCGATGTCGAGCCCGACGCGCGTGAGGAAGAGTTCTTGCAGCTCGGTGAC
CCGCTCGATGTGGCGGTCCGGATCGACGGTGTGGCGCGTGGCGGGGTAGTCGGCGAACGCGGCGGCGAGG
GTGCGTACGGCCCTGGGGACGTCGTCGCGGGTGGCGAGGCGCACCGTGGGCTTGTACTCGGTCATGGGGC
CAGGATTCTCCTCGACGTCACCAGCCTGCTTCAGCAGGCTGAAGTTAGTAGCTCCACTGCCCTTGTACAG
CTCGTCCATGCCGTACAGGAACAGGTGGTGGCGGCCCTCGGAGCGCTCGTACTGTTCCACGATGGTGTAG
TCCTCGTTGTGGGAGGTGATGTCCAGCTTGGTGTCCACGTAGTAGTAGCCGGGCAGTTGCACGGGCTTCT
TGGCCATGTAGATGGTCTTGAACTCCACCAGGTAGTGGCCGCCGTCCTTCAGCTTCAGGGCCTGGTGGAT
CTCGCCCTTCAGCACGCCGTCGCGGGGGTACAGGCGCTCGGTGGAGGCCTCCCAGCCCATTGTCTTCTTC
TGCATTACGGGGCCGTCGGGGGGGAAGTTGGTGCCGCGCATCTTCACCTTGTAGATCAGCGTGCCGTCCT
GCAGGGAGGAGTCCTGGGTCACGGTCACCAGACCGCCGTCCTCGAAGTTCATCACGCGCTCCCACTTGAA
GCCCTCGGGGAAGGACAGCTTCTTGTAATCGGGGATGTCGGCGGGGTGCTTCACGTACGCCTTGGAGCCG
TACATGAACTGGGGGGACAGGATGTCCCAGGCGAAGGGCAGGGGGCCGCCCTTGGTCACCTTCAGCTTGG
CGGTCTGGGTGCCCTCGTAGGGGCGGCCCTCGCCCTCGCCCTCGATCTCGAACTCATGGCCGTTCATGGA
GCCCTCCATGCGCACCTTGAAGCGCATGAACTCTTTGATGACCTCCTCGCCCTTGCTCAACATGGTGGCC
TCAGGTGCAGAGGTTTCTACAGGGAAAGAGAGAAAGGCTACAGTTAGTTTGCTGTGATGATGCTAAGTGC
CGAGGTCAGATGTCTATGGATTGTACACGGAATCCCAACGCAGGAACCAAAAAACACTCACCCAAAAAAA
TGGCGCTAAGGCCGAGAGAAAGGCGAAGTTCCGTCTACGGCTATATACCTTGAAACAGGGGCGGCAGAAG
TGACGCAACGCGGTTGCGCGGACGGCTTCCTGTGTTTTCATTGGTCGAAGCGTTCTGCGCGTGCGCAGAG
ATTCCCCAGGGAAGGCGGGCCCTCTTCCGAATGTCCAATCCGGACATTCTTCCGGTTGGACCTCCGCGGT
CAGCGCTGTGCCCGGCGAGAGATCACGTGGGGCGCGGAGGCGGTGCTGCTGGGGCACGGCCGTCCAGCCT
CGGCGGCCATATTTTTGAGGGGCTGTTCATCTCGTTCACACGCTCTGTCCGCCATGTTTGTGAGTGGAAG
CGCCATTACCCCTTCAAGCGACTGAAGGCTGCAGGGCCTCTGGTGGCCCGCATGGGGAGACCAGACCCGC
CAGGCCCGCCTTTCCGCACTCAGTCCGGGCTTACTTTATTTTGTGAGACAGGGTCTCGCCTAGAGGCTCC
GGTGCCCGTCAGTGGGCAGAGCGCACATCGCCCACAGTCCCCGAGAAGTTGGGGGGAGGGGTCGGCAATT
GAACCGGTGCCTAGAGAAGGTGGCGCGGGGTAAACTGGGAAAGTGATGTCGTGTACTGGCTCCGCCTTTT
TCCCGAGGGTGGGGGAGAACCGTATATAAGTGCAGTAGTCGCCGTGAACGTTCTTTTTCGCAACGGGTTT
GCCGCCAGAACACAGGTAAGTGCCGTGTGTGGTTCCCGCGGGCCTGGCCTCTTTACGGGTTATGGCCCTT
GCGTGCCTTGAATTACTTCCACGCCCCTGGCTGCAGTACGTGATTCTTGATCCCGAGCTTCGGGTTGGAA
GTGGGTGGGAGAGTTCGAGGCCTTGCGCTTAAGGAGCCCCTTCGCCTCGTGCTTGAGTTGAGGCCTGGCT
TGGGCGCTGGGGCCGCCGCGTGCGAATCTGGTGGCACCTTCGCGCCTGTCTCGCTGCTTTCGATAAGTCT
CTAGCCATTTAAAATTTTTGATGACCTGCTGCGACGCTTTTTTTCTGGCAAGATAGTCTTGTAAATGCGG
GCCAAGATCTGCACACTGGTATTTCGGTTTTTGGGGCCGCGGGCGGCGACGGGGCCCGTGCGTCCCAGCG
CACATGTTCGGCGAGGCGGGGCCTGCGAGCGCGGCCACCGAGAATCGGACGGGGGTAGTCTCAAGCTGGC
CGGCCTGCTCTGGTGCCTGGCCTCGCGCCGCCGTGTATCGCCCCGCCCTGGGCGGCAAGGCTGGCCCGGT
CGGCACCAGTTGCGTGAGCGGAAAGATGGCCGCTTCCCGGCCCTGCTGCAGGGAGCTCAAAATGGAGGAC
GCGGCGCTCGGGAGAGCGGGCGGGTGAGTCACCCACACAAAGGAAAAGGGCCTTTCCGTCCTCAGCCGTC
GCTTCATGTGACTCCACGGAGTACCGGGCGCCGTCCAGGCACCTCGATTAGTTCTCGAGCTTTTGGAGTA
CGTCGTCTTTAGGTTGGGGGGAGGGGTTTTATGCGATGGAGTTTCCCCATACTGAGTGGGTGGAGACTGA
AGTTAGGCCAGCTTGGCACTTGATGTAATTCTCCTTGGAATTTGCCCTTTTTGAGTTTGGATCTTGGTTC
ATTCTCAAGCCTCAGACAGTGGTTCAAAGTTTTTTTCTTCCATTTAAGGTGTCGTGAAAACTACCCCAAG
CTGGCCTCTGAGGCCACCATGGATATGAAAGATGTGCTTTGTATGAACACAGGAGAAGGAGAAAGCAGCT
ACTTGCTCAATTCTAAATTCACGAACGTAACAGCAATCAAATCAATCCCAACCCTAAAGAGGGCAATTGA
ATCACTCTTCAAGGAAGAATCACCACCATTTGAACACCTCCTAAATGTGGCAGATTTGGGGTGTGCTTCA
GGCTCAACTTCAAATACCATAATGCCAACCGTAGTCCAAACAGTGGTCAACAAATGCAGAGAATTGAATC
ACAAAATCCCAGAGTTTCAATTCTACTTGAATGATCTACCATCTAATGACTTCAACACACTCTTCAAGGG
ATTGAATGGTTTTGTGGGTAGTGGTGGTGAAGAATTTGAAAATACTTCATGTCTTGTGATGGGTGCTCCT
GGTTCTTTTCATGGGAGGCTCTTTCCTTTGAATACAATTCATCTTGTTTACTCTAATTATTCTGTTCATT
GGCTCTCCAAGGTACCGGATCTTAGAGATGAAAAAGGTAATCCAATAAACAAAGGAACATTTTACATATC
GAAAACAAGTCCTAGTGGTGTAAGAGAAGCGTACCTTGCTCAATTTCAAAAAGACTTCACATTGTTTCTA
AAGTCACGTGCTGAGGAGATGGTGTCCAATGGTCGAGTTGTGTTGGTTCTCCATGGAAGACTCTCTCAAG
ATTTCTCCTGCGAAAAAGAACTTCAATTACCTTGGTTAATTCTCTCCCAAGCCATATCTCGCTTGGTTTC
CAAGGGATTGATAGATGAAGAGAAATTGGATTCATTTGAGGTACCATACTACACACCATCAGTGCAAGAA
GTGAAAGAATTAGTAGAGGGAGAGGGATCGTATGCGGTGGAGCTCATGGAAACATTTACAATCAGGATCG
GAGCCCGAAATGAGGGCATCTGGAGTGATGCCCGAGGGTTTGGGAACAATCTCAGATCAATCACAGAGAC
AATGATTTCACACCACTTTGGACCTCAAATTCTTGATGAATTGTATGATGAGATTCAAGATCTGCCTCTA
CAAGATTTTGCTACTCAATGTAGCTTTGTTGTTGGTTTGAAGAGAAATGGAAGTAGCTAAGGCCTGTCAG
GCCAAGCTTGGGGATCAATTCTCTAGAGCTCGCTGATCAGCCTCGACTGTGCCTTCTAGTTGCCAGCCAT
CTGTTGTTTGCCCCTCCCCCGTGCCTTCCTTGACCCTGGAAGGTGCCACTCCCACTGTCCTTTCCTAATA
AAATGAGGAAATTGCATCGCATTGTCTGAGTAGGTGTCATTCTATTCTGGGGGGTGGGGTGGGGCAGGAC
AGCAAGGGGGAGGATTGGGAAGACAATAGCAGGCATGCTGGGGATGCGGTGGGCTCTATGGCTTCTGAGG
CGGAAAGAACCAGCTGGGCCTACTAGATAGCGGACCCCTTACCGAAACATCGCCGCATTCTGCAGAGGAG
TCGAACTTAGTGTATGTAAACTTCTGACCCACTGGAATTGTGATACAGTGAATTATAAGTGAAATAATCT
GTCTGTAAACAATTGTTGGAAAAATGACTTGTGTCATGCACAAAGTAGATGTCCTAACTGACTTGCCAAA
ACTATTGTTTGTTAACAAGAAATTTGTGGAGTAGTTGAAAAACGAGTTTTAATGACTCCAACTTAAGTGT
ATGTAAACTTCCGACTTCAACTGTATAGGGATCC
